Addgene plasmid #215138: mCherry-POLB
Purpose: Expresses mCherry-POLB in mammalian cells from a retroviral vector.
Depositing lab: Michele Pagano. Depositing organization: NYU Grossman School of Medicine. Publication: CDK-independent role of D-type cyclins in regulating DNA mismatch repair. Rona G, Miwatani-Minter B, Zhang Q, Goldberg HV, Kerzhnerman MA, Howard JB, Simoneschi D, Lane E, Hobbs JW, Sassani E, Wang AA, Keegan S, Laverty DJ, Piett CG, Pongor LS, Xu ML, Andrade J, Thomas A, Sicinski P, Askenazi M, Ueberheide B, Fenyo D, Nagel ZD, Pagano M. Mol Cell. 2024 Feb 29:S1097-2765(24)00129-1. doi: 10.1016/j.molcel.2024.02.010. PubMed 38458201.
Backbone
  Vector backbone: pRetroQ-C1
  Backbone manufacturer: Takara Bio
  Vector type: Mammalian Expression, Retroviral
  Selectable markers: Puromycin
Growth in bacteria
  Bacterial resistance: Ampicillin, 100 μg/mL
  Growth temperature: 37°C
  Growth strain: NEB Stable
  Copy number: High Copy
Gene/Insert
  Gene/Insert name: POLB
  Species: H. sapiens (human)
  Entrez Gene: POLB
  Promoter: CMV
  Tag / fusion protein: mCherry (N terminal on insert)
  Cloning method: Unknown
  Sequencing primers: 5′ mCherry-FWR; 3′ PGK_REV
Terms and licenses: Academic/Nonprofit Terms; Industry Terms: Not Available to Industry
How to cite: mCherry-POLB was a gift from Michele Pagano (Addgene plasmid # 215138 ; http://n2t.net/addgene:215138 ; RRID:Addgene_215138)
