[The description below was written by a language model from this plasmid's Addgene catalogue record and pLannotate feature annotations shown in this document.]
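Description:
mCherry-POLB is a self-inactivating gammaretroviral expression plasmid built on the pRetroQ-C1 backbone for delivering a fluorescently tagged human DNA polymerase beta into mammalian cells. In bacteria it is maintained through a high-copy ColE1/pUC-type origin and selected with ampicillin via the β-lactamase gene. The annotated full sequence is about 8.6 kb.

The viral portion begins with a hybrid 5′ end in which a CMV enhancer/promoter is fused to a truncated Moloney sarcoma virus LTR, an arrangement that drives strong transcription of the genomic RNA in packaging cells. This is followed by a packaging signal (Ψ) and a truncated gag segment lacking its start codon, which together promote encapsidation of the transcript. The 3′ LTR carries a U3 deletion, so after reverse transcription and integration both LTRs are transcriptionally disabled and expression depends on internal promoters. The first internal cassette uses the CMV immediate-early enhancer and promoter to express mCherry joined through a short remnant of the multiple cloning site to the human POLB coding sequence, placing the red fluorescent protein at the N terminus of the polymerase. POLB is the gap-filling polymerase with dRP lyase activity that acts in base-excision repair. Downstream, a mouse PGK promoter drives puromycin N-acetyltransferase, allowing selection of stably transduced cells.

The construct is intended for producing retrovirus to generate cell populations stably expressing mCherry-POLB, for example to visualise the protein's localisation. It was deposited in connection with a study of D-type cyclins and DNA mismatch repair, but the record does not specify the particular assays used.
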