Features (pLannotate 1.2.2; 21 found; start..end, strand, type, name):
    309..512     +  promoter       CMV promoter: human cytomegalovirus (CMV) immediate early promoter
    513..688     +  LTR            5' LTR (truncated): truncated long terminal repeat from Moloney murine sarcoma virus
    810..1084    +  misc_feature   MESV Ψ (fragment): packaging signal of murine embryonic stem cell virus
   1151..1567    +  CDS            gag (truncated): truncated Moloney murine leukemia virus (MMLV) gag gene lacking the start codon
   1642..1945    +  enhancer       CMV enhancer: human cytomegalovirus immediate early enhancer
   1946..2149    +  promoter       CMV promoter: human cytomegalovirus (CMV) immediate early promoter
   2194..2901    +  CDS            mCherry: mCherry is a basic (constitutively fluorescent) red fluorescent protein published in 2004, derived from Discosoma sp.. It is reported to be a very rapidly-maturing monomer with low acid sensitivity.
   2902..2946    +  misc_feature   MCS (fragment): multiple cloning site
   2947..3948    +  CDS            POLB (sequence withheld): DPOLB_HUMAN - Experimental evidence at protein level: Swiss-Prot protein existence level 1. Repair polymerase that plays a key role in base-excision repair. Has 5'-deoxyribose-5-phosphate lyase (dRP lyase) activity that removes the 5' sugar phosphate and also acts as a DNA polymerase that adds one nucleotide to the 3' end of the arising single-nucleotide gap. Conducts 'gap-filling' DNA synthesis in a stepwise distributive fashion rather than in a processive fashion as for other DNA polymerases. From Homo sapiens (Human).
   3990..4489    +  promoter       PGK promoter: mouse phosphoglycerate kinase 1 promoter
   4510..5109    +  CDS            PuroR: puromycin N-acetyltransferase; pac from Streptomyces alboniger; confers resistance to puromycin
   5180..5252    +  CDS            env (fragment): murine leukemia virus gPr80 envelope polyprotein precursor; env; proteolytically cleaved into gp70SU and p15TM subunits
   5294..5726    +  LTR            3' LTR (ΔU3): self-inactivating 3' long terminal repeat (LTR) from Moloney murine leukemia virus
   5795..5835    +  CDS            rop (fragment): Rop protein, which maintains plasmids at low copy number; rop
   5937..5975    +  misc_feature   bom (fragment): basis of mobility region from pBR322
   5992..6321    +  promoter       SV40 promoter: SV40 enhancer and early promoter
   6327..6428    +  misc_feature   bom (fragment): basis of mobility region from pBR322
   6614..7202    -  rep_origin     ori: high-copy-number ColE1/pMB1/pBR322/pUC origin of replication
   7373..8233    -  CDS            AmpR: β-lactamase; bla; confers resistance to ampicillin, carbenicillin, and related antibiotics
   8234..8338    -  promoter       AmpR promoter: bla
   8524..308     +  enhancer       CMV enhancer (across the origin): human cytomegalovirus immediate early enhancer
>Addgene plasmid #215138 | mCherry-POLB | addgene full sequence | sequence record 426803 | Addgene NGS Result
TCCGCGTTACATAACTTACGGTAAATGGCCCGCCTGGCTGACCGCCCAACGACCCCCGCCCATTGACGTC
AATAATGACGTATGTTCCCATAGTAACGCCAATAGGGACTTTCCATTGACGTCAATGGGTGGAGTATTTA
CGGTAAACTGCCCACTTGGCAGTACATCAAGTGTATCATATGCCAAGTACGCCCCCTATTGACGTCAATG
ACGGTAAATGGCCCGCCTGGCATTATGCCCAGTACATGACCTTATGGGACTTTCCTACTTGGCAGTACAT
CTACGTATTAGTCATCGCTATTACCATGGTGATGCGGTTTTGGCAGTACATCAATGGGCGTGGATAGCGG
TTTGACTCACGGGGATTTCCAAGTCTCCACCCCATTGACGTCAATGGGAGTTTGTTTTGGCACCAAAATC
AACGGGACTTTCCAAAATGTCGTAACAACTCCGCCCCATTGACGCAAATGGGCGGTAGGCGTGTACGGTG
GGAGGTCTATATAAGCAGAGCTCAATAAAAGAGCCCACAACCCCTCACTCGGCGCGCCAGTCTTCCGATA
GACTGCGTCGCCCGGGTACCCGTATTCCCAATAAAGCCTCTTGCTGTTTGCATCCGAATCGTGGTCTCGC
TGTTCCTTGGGAGGGTCTCCTCTGAGTGATTGACTACCCACGACGGGGGTCTTTCATTTGGGGGCTCGTC
CGGGATTTGGAGACCCCTGCCCAGGGACCACCGACCCACCACCGGGAGGTAAGCTGGCCAGCAACTTATC
TGTGTCTGTCCGATTGTCTAGTGTCTATGTTTGATGTTATGCGCCTGCGTCTGTACTAGTTAGCTAACTA
GCTCTGTATCTGGCGGACCCGTGGTGGAACTGACGAGTTCTGAACACCCGGCCGCAACCCTGGGAGACGT
CCCAGGGACTTTGGGGGCCGTTTTTGTGGCCCGACCTGAGGAAGGGAGTCGATGTGGAATCCGACCCCGT
CAGGATATGTGGTTCTGGTAGGAGACGAGAACCTAAAACAGTTCCCGCCTCCGTCTGAATTTTTGCTTTC
GGTTTGGAACCGAAGCCGCGCGTCTTGTCTGCTGCAGCGCTGCAGCATCGTTCTGTGTTGTCTCTGTCTG
ACTGTGTTTCTGTATTTGTCTGAAAATTAGGGCCAGACTGTTACCACTCCCTTAAGTTTGACCTTAGGTC
ACTGGAAAGATGTCGAGCGGATCGCTCACAACCAGTCGGTAGATGTCAAGAAGAGACGTTGGGTTACCTT
CTGCTCTGCAGAATGGCCAACCTTTAACGTCGGATGGCCGCGAGACGGCACCTTTAACCGAGACCTCATC
ACCCAGGTTAAGATCAAGGTCTTTTCACCTGGCCCGCATGGACACCCAGACCAGGTCCCCTACATCGTGA
CCTGGGAAGCCTTGGCTTTTGACCCCCCTCCCTGGGTCAAGCCCTTTGTACACCCTAAGCCTCCGCCTCC
TCTTCCTCCATCCGCCCCGTCTCTCCCCCTTGAACCTCCTCGTTCGACCCCGCCTCGATCCTCCCTTTAT
CCAGCCCTCACTCCTTCTCTAGGCGCCGGAATTGAAGATCATAGTTATTAATAGTAATCAATTACGGGGT
CATTAGTTCATAGCCCATATATGGAGTTCCGCGTTACATAACTTACGGTAAATGGCCCGCCTGGCTGACC
GCCCAACGACCCCCGCCCATTGACGTCAATAATGACGTATGTTCCCATAGTAACGCCAATAGGGACTTTC
CATTGACGTCAATGGGTGGAGTATTTACGGTAAACTGCCCACTTGGCAGTACATCAAGTGTATCATATGC
CAAGTACGCCCCCTATTGACGTCAATGACGGTAAATGGCCCGCCTGGCATTATGCCCAGTACATGACCTT
ATGGGACTTTCCTACTTGGCAGTACATCTACGTATTAGTCATCGCTATTACCATGGTGATGCGGTTTTGG
CAGTACATCAATGGGCGTGGATAGCGGTTTGACTCACGGGGATTTCCAAGTCTCCACCCCATTGACGTCA
ATGGGAGTTTGTTTTGGCACCAAAATCAACGGGACTTTCCAAAATGTCGTAACAACTCCGCCCCATTGAC
GCAAATGGGCGGTAGGCGTGTACGGTGGGAGGTCTATATAAGCAGAGCTGGTTTAGTGAACCGTCAGATC
CGCTAGCGCTACCGGTCGCCACCATGGTGAGCAAGGGCGAGGAGGATAACATGGCCATCATCAAGGAGTT
CATGCGCTTCAAGGTGCACATGGAGGGCTCCGTGAACGGCCACGAGTTCGAGATCGAGGGCGAGGGCGAG
GGCCGCCCCTACGAGGGCACCCAGACCGCCAAGCTGAAGGTGACCAAGGGTGGCCCCCTGCCCTTCGCCT
GGGACATCCTGTCCCCTCAGTTCATGTACGGCTCCAAGGCCTACGTGAAGCACCCCGCCGACATCCCCGA
CTACTTGAAGCTGTCCTTCCCCGAGGGCTTCAAGTGGGAGCGCGTGATGAACTTCGAGGACGGCGGCGTG
GTGACCGTGACCCAGGACTCCTCCCTGCAGGACGGCGAGTTCATCTACAAGGTGAAGCTGCGCGGCACCA
ACTTCCCCTCCGACGGCCCCGTAATGCAGAAGAAGACCATGGGCTGGGAGGCCTCCTCCGAGCGGATGTA
CCCCGAGGACGGCGCCCTGAAGGGCGAGATCAAGCAGAGGCTGAAGCTGAAGGACGGCGGCCACTACGAC
GCTGAGGTCAAGACCACCTACAAGGCCAAGAAGCCCGTGCAGCTGCCCGGCGCCTACAACGTCAACATCA
AGTTGGACATCACCTCCCACAACGAGGACTACACCATCGTGGAACAGTACGAACGCGCCGAGGGCCGCCA
CTCCACCGGCGGCATGGACGAGCTGTACAAGTCCGGACTCAGATCTCGAGCTCAAGCTTCGAATTCTGCA
GTCGAC
[1002 nt withheld, positions 2947-3948]
TGAGGATCCACCGGATCTAGATAACTGATCATAATTCTACCGGGTAGGGGAGGCGCTTTTCCCAAGGCAG
TCTGGAGCATGCGCTTTAGCAGCCCCGCTGGGCACTTGGCGCTACACAAGTGGCCTCTGGCCTCGCACAC
ATTCCACATCCACCGGTAGGCGCCAACCGGCTCCGTTCTTTGGTGGCCCCTTCGCGCCACCTTCTACTCC
TCCCCTAGTCAGGAAGTTCCCCCCCGCCCCGCAGCTCGCGTCGTGCAGGACGTGACAAATGGAAGTAGCA
CGTCTCACTAGTCTCGTGCAGATGGACAGCACCGCTGAGCAATGGAAGCGGGTAGGCCTTTGGGGCAGCG
GCCAATAGCAGCTTTGCTCCTTCGCTTTCTGGGCTCAGAGGCTGGGAAGGGGTGGGTCCGGGGGCGGGCT
CAGGGGCGGGCTCAGGGGCGGGGCGGGCGCCCGAAGGTCCTCCGGAGGCCCGGCATTCTGCACGCTTCAA
AAGCGCACGTCTGCCGCGCTGTTCTCCTCTTCCTCATCTCCGGGCCTTTCGACCTGCAGCCCAAGCTTAC
CATGACCGAGTACAAGCCCACGGTGCGCCTCGCCACCCGCGACGACGTCCCCAGGGCCGTACGCACCCTC
GCCGCCGCGTTCGCCGACTACCCCGCCACGCGCCACACCGTCGATCCGGACCGCCACATCGAGCGGGTCA
CCGAGCTGCAAGAACTCTTCCTCACGCGCGTCGGGCTCGACATCGGCAAGGTGTGGGTCGCGGACGACGG
CGCCGCGGTGGCGGTCTGGACCACGCCGGAGAGCGTCGAAGCGGGGGCGGTGTTCGCCGAGATCGGCCCG
CGCATGGCCGAGTTGAGCGGTTCCCGGCTGGCCGCGCAGCAACAGATGGAAGGCCTCCTGGCGCCGCACC
GGCCCAAGGAGCCCGCGTGGTTCCTGGCCACCGTCGGCGTCTCGCCCGACCACCAGGGCAAGGGTCTGGG
CAGCGCCGTCGTGCTCCCCGGAGTGGAGGCGGCCGAGCGCGCCGGGGTGCCCGCCTTCCTGGAGACCTCC
GCGCCCCGCAACCTCCCCTTCTACGAGCGGCTCGGCTTCACCGTCACCGCCGACGTCGAGGTGCCCGAAG
GACCGCGCACCTGGTGCATGACCCGCAAGCCCGGTGCCTGACGCCCGCCCCACGACCCGCAGCGCCCGAC
CGAAAGGAGCGCACGACCCCATGCATCGGCGTCTCGATCGAGATATCAGTGGTCCAGGCTCTAGTTTTGA
CTCAACAATATCACCAGCTGAAGCCTATAGAGTACGAGCCATAGATAAAATAAAAGATTTTATTTAGTCT
CCAGAAAAAGGGGGGAATGAAAGACCCCACCTGTAGGTTTGGCAAGCTACTAGCTTAAGTAACGCCATTT
TGCAAGGCATGGAAAAATACATAACTGAGAATAGAGAAGTTCAGATCAAGGTCAGGAACAGATGGAACAG
GGTCGATCGACCCTAGAGAACCATCAGATGTTTCCAGGGTGCCCCAAGGACCTGAAATGACCCTGTGCCT
TATTTGAACTAACCAATCAGTTCGCTTCTCGCTTCTGTTCGCGCGCTTCTGCTCCCCGAGCTCAATAAAA
GAGCCCACAACCCCTCACTCGGGGCGCCAGTCCTCCGATTGACTGAGTCGCCCGGGTACCCGTGTATCCA
ATAAACCCTCTTGCAGTTGCATCCGACTTGTGGTCTCGCTGTTCCTTGGGAGGGTCTCCTCTGAGTGATT
GACTACCCGTCAGCGGGGGTCTTTCATTTGGGGGCTCGTCCGGGATCGGGAGACCCCTGCCCAGGGACCA
CCGACCCACCACCGGGAGGTAAGCTGGCTGCCTCGCGCGTTTCGGTGATGACGGTGAAAACCTCTGACAC
ATGCAGCTCCCGGAGACGGTCACAGCTTGTCTGTAAGCGGATGCCGGGAGCAGACAAGCCCGTCAGGGCG
CGTCAGCGGGTGTTGGCGGGTGTCGGGGCGCAGCCATGACCCAGTCACGTAGCGATAGCGGAGTGTAGAT
CCGGCTGTGGAATGTGTGTCAGTTAGGGTGTGGAAAGTCCCCAGGCTCCCCAGCAGGCAGAAGTATGCAA
AGCATGCATCTCAATTAGTCAGCAACCAGGTGTGGAAAGTCCCCAGGCTCCCCAGCAGGCAGAAGTATGC
AAAGCATGCATCTCAATTAGTCAGCAACCATAGTCCCGCCCCTAACTCCGCCCATCCCGCCCCTAACTCC
GCCCAGTTCCGCCCATTCTCCGCCCCATGGCTGACTAATTTTTTTTATTTATGCAGAGGCCGAGGCCGCC
TCGGCCTCTGAGCTATTCCAGAAGTAGTGAGGAGGCTTTTTTGGAGGCCTAGGCTTTTGCAAAAAGCTTA
CTGGCTTAACTATGCGGCATCAGAGCAGATTGTACTGAGAGTGCACCATATGCGGTGTGAAATACCGCAC
AGATGCGTAAGGAGAAAATACCGCATCAGGCGCTCTTCCGCTTCCTCGCTCACTGACTCGCTGCGCTCGG
TCGTTCGGCTGCGGCGAGCGGTATCAGCTCACTCAAAGGCGGTAATACGGTTATCCACAGAATCAGGGGA
TAACGCAGGAAAGAACATGTGAGCAAAAGGCCAGCAAAAGGCCAGGAACCGTAAAAAGGCCGCGTTGCTG
GCGTTTTTCCATAGGCTCCGCCCCCCTGACGAGCATCACAAAAATCGACGCTCAAGTCAGAGGTGGCGAA
ACCCGACAGGACTATAAAGATACCAGGCGTTTCCCCCTGGAAGCTCCCTCGTGCGCTCTCCTGTTCCGAC
CCTGCCGCTTACCGGATACCTGTCCGCCTTTCTCCCTTCGGGAAGCGTGGCGCTTTCTCATAGCTCACGC
TGTAGGTATCTCAGTTCGGTGTAGGTCGTTCGCTCCAAGCTGGGCTGTGTGCACGAACCCCCCGTTCAGC
CCGACCGCTGCGCCTTATCCGGTAACTATCGTCTTGAGTCCAACCCGGTAAGACACGACTTATCGCCACT
GGCAGCAGCCACTGGTAACAGGATTAGCAGAGCGAGGTATGTAGGCGGTGCTACAGAGTTCTTGAAGTGG
TGGCCTAACTACGGCTACACTAGAAGGACAGTATTTGGTATCTGCGCTCTGCTGAAGCCAGTTACCTTCG
GAAAAAGAGTTGGTAGCTCTTGATCCGGCAAACAAACCACCGCTGGTAGCGGTGGTTTTTTTGTTTGCAA
GCAGCAGATTACGCGCAGAAAAAAAGGATCTCAAGAAGATCCTTTGATCTTTTCTACGGGGTCTGACGCT
CAGTGGAACGAAAACTCACGTTAAGGGATTTTGGTCATGAGATTATCAAAAAGGATCTTCACCTAGATCC
TTTTAAATTAAAAATGAAGTTTTAAATCAATCTAAAGTATATATGAGTAAACTTGGTCTGACAGTTACCA
ATGCTTAATCAGTGAGGCACCTATCTCAGCGATCTGTCTATTTCGTTCATCCATAGTTGCCTGACTCCCC
GTCGTGTAGATAACTACGATACGGGAGGGCTTACCATCTGGCCCCAGTGCTGCAATGATACCGCGAGACC
CACGCTCACCGGCTCCAGATTTATCAGCAATAAACCAGCCAGCCGGAAGGGCCGAGCGCAGAAGTGGTCC
TGCAACTTTATCCGCCTCCATCCAGTCTATTAATTGTTGCCGGGAAGCTAGAGTAAGTAGTTCGCCAGTT
AATAGTTTGCGCAACGTTGTTGCCATTGCTGCAGGCATCGTGGTGTCACGCTCGTCGTTTGGTATGGCTT
CATTCAGCTCCGGTTCCCAACGATCAAGGCGAGTTACATGATCCCCCATGTTGTGCAAAAAAGCGGTTAG
CTCCTTCGGTCCTCCGATCGTTGTCAGAAGTAAGTTGGCCGCAGTGTTATCACTCATGGTTATGGCAGCA
CTGCATAATTCTCTTACTGTCATGCCATCCGTAAGATGCTTTTCTGTGACTGGTGAGTACTCAACCAAGT
CATTCTGAGAATAGTGTATGCGGCGACCGAGTTGCTCTTGCCCGGCGTCAACACGGGATAATACCGCGCC
ACATAGCAGAACTTTAAAAGTGCTCATCATTGGAAAACGTTCTTCGGGGCGAAAACTCTCAAGGATCTTA
CCGCTGTTGAGATCCAGTTCGATGTAACCCACTCGTGCACCCAACTGATCTTCAGCATCTTTTACTTTCA
CCAGCGTTTCTGGGTGAGCAAAAACAGGAAGGCAAAATGCCGCAAAAAAGGGAATAAGGGCGACACGGAA
ATGTTGAATACTCATACTCTTCCTTTTTCAATATTATTGAAGCATTTATCAGGGTTATTGTCTCATGAGC
GGATACATATTTGAATGTATTTAGAAAAATAAACAAATAGGGGTTCCGCGCACATTTCCCCGAAAAGTGC
CACCTGACGTCTAAGAAACCATTATTATCATGACATTAACCTATAAAAATAGGCGTATCACGAGGCCCTT
TCGTCTTCAAGAATTAGCTTGGCCATTGCATACGTTGTATCCATATCATAATATGTACATTTATATTGGC
TCATGTCCAACATTACCGCCATGTTGACATTGATTATTGACTAGTTATTAATAGTAATCAATTACGGGGT
CATTAGTTCATAGCCCATATATGGAGT
